>Addgene plasmid #209202 | pAAV-CAG-FLEX-Chrimson-TdTomato | addgene full sequence | sequence record 434417 | Addgene NGS Result
CTGCGCGCTCGCTCGCTCACTGAGGCCGCCCGGGCAAAGCCCGGGCGTCGGGCGACCTTTGGTCGCCCGG
CCTCAGTGAGCGAGCGAGCGCGCAGAGAGGGAGTGGCCAACTCCATCACTAGGGGTTCCTTGTAGTTAAT
GATTAACCCGCCATGCTACTTATCTACGTAGCCATGCTCTAGGTACCATTGACGTCAATAATGACGTATG
TTCCCATAGTAACGCCAATAGGGACTTTCCATTGACGTCAATGGGTGGAGTATTTACGGTAAACTGCCCA
CTTGGCAGTACATCAAGTGTATCATATGCCAAGTACGCCCCCTATTGACGTCAATGACGGTAAATGGCCC
GCCTGGCATTATGCCCAGTACATGACCTTATGGGACTTTCCTACTTGGCAGTACATCTACGTATTAGTCA
TCGCTATTACCATGGTCGAGGTGAGCCCCACGTTCTGCTTCACTCTCCCCATCTCCCCCCCCTCCCCACC
CCCAATTTTGTATTTATTTATTTTTTAATTATTTTGTGCAGCGATGGGGGCGGGGGGGGGGGGGGGGGGG
CGGGGCGGGGSGRGGSGGRGRGGKGSGGSGGCRGCCAAKCAGAGCGGCGCGCTCCGAAAGTTTCCTTTTA
TGGCGAGGCGGCGGCGGCGGCGGCCCTATAAAAAGCGAAGCGCGCGGCGGGCGGGAGTCGCTGCGCGCTG
CCTTCGCCCCGTGCCCCGCTCCGCCGCCGCCTCGCGCCGCCCGCCCCGGCTCTGACTGACCGCGTTACTC
CCACAGGTGAGCGGGCGGGACGGCCCTTCTCCTCCGGGCTGTAATTAGCGCTTGGTTTAATGACGGCTTG
TTTCTTTTCTGTGGCTGCGTGAAAGCCTTGAGGGGCTCCGGGAGGGCCCTTTGTGCGGGGGGAGCGGCTC
GGGGCTGTCCGCGGGGGGACGGCTGCCTTCGGGGGGGACGGGGCAGGGCGGGGTTCGGCTTCTGGCGTGT
GACCGGCGGCTCTAGAGCCTCTGCTAACCATGTTCATGCCTTCTTCTTTTTCCTACAGCTCCTGGGCAAC
GTGCTGGTTATTGTGCTGTCTCATCATTTTGGCAAAGAATTGGATCCTCTAGAGTCGACTCCGGAATAAC
TTCGTATAGGATACTTTATACGAAGTTATGCAGAATGGTAGCTGGATTGTAGCTGCTATTAGCAATATGA
AACCTCTTAATAACTTCGTATAGCATACATTATACGAAGTTATGGCGCGCCGCTAGCTCATTACTTATAC
AGCTCATCCATGCCGTACAGAAACAGATGGTGGCGTCCTTCAGACCTCTCATACTGTTCCACAATGGTGT
AGTCTTCATTGTGGGATGTGATATCCAGCTTGGTGTCCACATAGTAATAGCCGGGCAGCTGCACTGGTTT
CTTGGCCATGTAGATGGTTTTGAACTCCACCAGGTAGTGGCCGCCGTCTTTCAGCTTCAGGGCCTGGTGG
ATTTCGCCCTTCAGCACTCCGTCTCTAGGATACAGCCGTTCAGTGCTGGCCTCCCACCCCATTGTTTTCT
TCTGCATCACGGGCCCATCGGGTGGAAAATTGGTGCCGCGCATTTTGACTTTGTAGATCAGAGTGCCATC
CTGCAGAGAGGAGTCCTGTGTCACGGTCACCAGGCCTCCATCTTCAAAATTCATCACTCTCTCCCACTTA
AAGCCCTCTGGGAAAGACAGTTTCTTGTAATCAGGAATGTCAGCGGGATGCTTGACATAGGCCTTACTTC
CGTACATAAACTGAGGAGACAGGATATCCCAAGCGAAAGGCAGTGGTCCTCCCTTGGTCACTTTCAGCTT
GGCAGTCTGTGTGCCCTCGTAAGGCCTCCCTTCGCCCTCTCCTTCAATCTCAAATTCGTGCCCATTCATG
CTGCCCTCCATGCGCACCTTAAACCTCATGAACTCTTTGATCACAGCCATATTGTTATCCTCGCTTGAGG
CGGTTCCACTAGACCCTGAGCCGGTACTTCCAGTCCCATGGCCCAGGAACAGATGGTGTCTCCCCTCGCT
CCGTTCATACTGCTCCACAATAGTGTAGTCCTCGTTGTGTGAAGTGATATCCAGTTTTGTGTCCACGTAA
TAGTAGCCTGGCAGCTGCACAGGTTTCTTGGCCATGTAGATTGTCTTGAACTCCACCAGGTAATGTCCCC
CATCTTTCAGCTTCAGAGCCTGGTGGATTTCTCCTTTCAGCACCCCGTCGCGTGGATACAGCCTTTCGGT
GGAGGCCTCCCATCCCATAGTTTTCTTCTGCATCACAGGTCCATCAGGGGGAAAATTTGTCCCTCTCATT
TTCACCTTGTAGATCAGGGTCCCATCCTGCAGGGAGCTGTCCTGGGTCACAGTCACCAGGCCTCCGTCCT
CGAAGTTCATCACTCTTTCCCACTTAAACCCCTCGGGGAAGCTCAGTTTCTTATAATCGGGAATGTCAGC
TGGATGTTTCACATAGGCCTTGGAGCCGTACATAAACTGTGGGCTCAGGATGTCCCAAGCGAATGGCAGA
GGCCCGCCCTTTGTCACTTTCAGCTTGGCTGTCTGGGTGCCCTCGTAGGGCCGTCCCTCTCCTTCTCCCT
CAATTTCGAACTCGTGGCCGTTCATGCTTCCTTCCATTCTCACCTTAAACCGCATGAACTCTTTGATCAC
TTCCTCGCCCTTACTCACTGCTACTACCGGTGCCGCCACTGTGTCCTCGTCCTCCTCCTCCACGAACTCT
TCCACTTCCACCTCCTCGCCTCCGATCTCCATCTTGGTGGTCTTCCGGATGTCGCCGTGGATCAGGATGT
GCTCGTGGATCTTGATCCTCAGGTGGTGGGCCAGGAAGGTCCAAAACTCCTTGGCGATGATGTCGCAGAT
GCTGTGGCCGATGCTGTTGGCGTAAGGGCTCAGCTTCAGCAGTCCTTCTGGTCCCACTGCCCAGAGGATT
GGGTAGCTGCCCCAAGAGGCGAAGTAAGCGTAGGCCATCAGCTTCACGACCATGCGGCAATGGCCTTTAG
GCACGCTGTGGTTGGCTTCCACGTAGCACTTGGCGGCCTGGAAGTACATGTAGCCGCCGTAGATGCAAGA
CACGATATACAGCAGCCACTTGAGCCAATCGGTAGCCAGTCCTGCGGCCATGCCGAACACGATCATTCCC
ACGCAAGACACGATCAGGCCCATGGTCCGCTTGCTGTAGTCGTTCTTCAGGCCGCTCAGGTTGCTCAGTC
TGATCAGGATCACGGGGCAAGACAGCAGCCACTCGAAGTAGCGCAGGCAATAGGCGTGGTTGCCGGTAGA
CAGGTACACTGTGGCGGGGCTGCTGAACTCCTTGAAGATCTCCAGGGTCACGAACAGCACCTCGACGCAA
CAGACGTAGACCTCCTCCCAACCGCAAGTGGCCTTCCAGGCGCTGAAGCCGTAGAATGTCAGCAGGGCGA
TGGCGATGCTGAAAGCAATCCACTGGCAGACCTGGGCGCCGATCTTTTCTCCTGGTGTGCCTCTGCTGTG
CAGCCAAGCCTGCTTCTTCTCCACTCCCACGACCAGGTAGCCGCCTGTGGCCTCCACGAAGCAATATCCG
TATCCGGCGTCGCTCAGTCCGTAAGAAGGGTCACACCACCACTCGGTGCTGAAGCACTCGCCTGTAGGTG
TCATTCCTCCACAGCCCATGTCCTCGTGGTGGTAGGGGTTAGGCCAAGGGTTGATGCCTCCGGCGGCAAA
CAGAGATCTGGTGGCGCTGCTGATCAGCTCAGCCATGGTGGCGCGGCCGCTGCAGACCGGTGCTAGCATA
ACTTCGTATAAAGTATCCTATACGAAGTTATTTGCCTTAACCCAGAAATTATCACTGTTATTCTTTAGAA
TGGTGCAAAGAATAACTTCGTATAATGTATGCTATACGAAGTTATGAATTCGATATCAAGCTTATCGATA
ATCAACCTCTGGATTACAAAATTTGTGAAAGATTGACTGGTATTCTTAACTATGTTGCTCCTTTTACGCT
ATGTGGATACGCTGCTTTAATGCCTTTGTATCATGCTATTGCTTCCCGTATGGCTTTCATTTTCTCCTCC
TTGTATAAATCCTGGTTGCTGTCTCTTTATGAGGAGTTGTGGCCCGTTGTCAGGCAACGTGGCGTGGTGT
GCACTGTGTTTGCTGACGCAACCCCCACTGGTTGGGGCATTGCCACCACCTGTCAGCTCCTTTCCGGGAC
TTTCGCTTTCCCCCTCCCTATTGCCACGGCGGAACTCATCGCCGCCTGCCTTGCCCGCTGCTGGACAGGG
GCTCGGCTGTTGGGCACTGACAATTCCGTGGTGTTGTCGGGGAAATCATCGTCCTTTCCTTGGCTGCTCG
CCTGTGTTGCCACCTGGATTCTGCGCGGGACGTCCTTCTGCTACGTCCCTTCGGCCCTCAATCCAGCGGA
CCTTCCTTCCCGCGGCCTGCTGCCGGCTCTGCGGCCTCTTCCGCGTCTTCGCCTTCGCCCTCAGACGAGT
CGGATCTCCCTTTGGGCCGCCTCCCCGCATCGATACCGTCGACTCGCTGATCAGCCTCGACTGTGCCTTC
TAGTTGCCAGCCATCTGTTGTTTGCCCCTCCCCCGTGCCTTCCTTGACCCTGGAAGGTGCCACTCCCACT
GTCCTTTCCTAATAAAATGAGGAAATTGCATCGCATTGTCTGAGTAGGTGTCATTCTATTCTGGGGGGTG
GGGTGGGGCAGGACAGCAAGGGGGAGGATTGGGAAGACAATAGCAGGCATGCTGGGGATGCGGTGGGCTC
TATGGCTTCTGAGGCGGAAAGAACCAGCTGGGGCTCGACTAGAGCATGGCTACGTAGATAAGTAGCATGG
CGGGTTAATCATTAACTACAAGGAACCCCTAGTGATGGAGTTGGCCACTCCCTCTCTGCGCGCTCGCTCG
CTCACTGAGGCCGGGCGACCAAAGGTCGCCCGACGCCCGGGCGGCCTCAGTGAGCGAGCGAGCGCGCAGA
GCTTTTTGCAAAAGCCTAGGCCTCCAAAAAAGCCTCCTCACTACTTCTGGAATAGCTCAGAGGCCGAGGC
GGCCTCGGCCTCTGCATAAATAAAAAAAATTAGTCAGCCATGGGGCGGAGAATGGGCGGAACTGGGCGGA
GTTAGGGGCGGGATGGGCGGAGTTAGGGGCGGGACTATGGTTGCTGACTAATTGAGATGCATGCTTTGCA
TACTTCTGCCTGCTGGGGAGCCTGGGGACTTTCCACACCTGGTTGCTGACTAATTGAGATGCATGCTTTG
CATACTTCTGCCTGCTGGGGAGCCTGGGGACTTTCCACACCCTAACTGACACACATTCCACAGCTGCATT
AATGAATCGGCCAACGCGCGGGGAGAGGCGGTTTGCGTATTGGGCGCTCTTCCGCTTCCTCGCTCACTGA
CTCGCTGCGCTCGGTCGTTCGGCTGCGGCGAGCGGTATCAGCTCACTCAAAGGCGGTAATACGGTTATCC
ACAGAATCAGGGGATAACGCAGGAAAGAACATGTGAGCAAAAGGCCAGCAAAAGGCCAGGAACCGTAAAA
AGGCCGCGTTGCTGGCGTTTTTCCATAGGCTCCGCCCCCCTGACGAGCATCACAAAAATCGACGCTCAAG
TCAGAGGTGGCGAAACCCGACAGGACTATAAAGATACCAGGCGTTTCCCCCTGGAAGCTCCCTCGTGCGC
TCTCCTGTTCCGACCCTGCCGCTTACCGGATACCTGTCCGCCTTTCTCCCTTCGGGAAGCGTGGCGCTTT
CTCATAGCTCACGCTGTAGGTATCTCAGTTCGGTGTAGGTCGTTCGCTCCAAGCTGGGCTGTGTGCACGA
ACCCCCCGTTCAGCCCGACCGCTGCGCCTTATCCGGTAACTATCGTCTTGAGTCCAACCCGGTAAGACAC
GACTTATCGCCACTGGCAGCAGCCACTGGTAACAGGATTAGCAGAGCGAGGTATGTAGGCGGTGCTACAG
AGTTCTTGAAGTGGTGGCCTAACTACGGCTACACTAGAAGAACAGTATTTGGTATCTGCGCTCTGCTGAA
GCCAGTTACCTTCGGAAAAAGAGTTGGTAGCTCTTGATCCGGCAAACAAACCACCGCTGGTAGCGGTGGT
TTTTTTGTTTGCAAGCAGCAGATTACGCGCAGAAAAAAAGGATCTCAAGAAGATCCTTTGATCTTTTCTA
CGGGGTCTGACGCTCAGTGGAACGAAAACTCACGTTAAGGGATTTTGGTCATGAGATTATCAAAAAGGAT
CTTCACCTAGATCCTTTTAAATTAAAAATGAAGTTTTAAATCAATCTAAAGTATATATGAGTAAACTTGG
TCTGACAGTTACCAATGCTTAATCAGTGAGGCACCTATCTCAGCGATCTGTCTATTTCGTTCATCCATAG
TTGCCTGACTCCCCGTCGTGTAGATAACTACGATACGGGAGGGCTTACCATCTGGCCCCAGTGCTGCAAT
GATACCGCGAGACCCACGCTCACCGGCTCCAGATTTATCAGCAATAAACCAGCCAGCCGGAAGGGCCGAG
CGCAGAAGTGGTCCTGCAACTTTATCCGCCTCCATCCAGTCTATTAATTGTTGCCGGGAAGCTAGAGTAA
GTAGTTCGCCAGTTAATAGTTTGCGCAACGTTGTTGCCATTGCTACAGGCATCGTGGTGTCACGCTCGTC
GTTTGGTATGGCTTCATTCAGCTCCGGTTCCCAACGATCAAGGCGAGTTACATGATCCCCCATGTTGTGC
AAAAAAGCGGTTAGCTCCTTCGGTCCTCCGATCGTTGTCAGAAGTAAGTTGGCCGCAGTGTTATCACTCA
TGGTTATGGCAGCACTGCATAATTCTCTTACTGTCATGCCATCCGTAAGATGCTTTTCTGTGACTGGTGA
GTACTCAACCAAGTCATTCTGAGAATAGTGTATGCGGCGACCGAGTTGCTCTTGCCCGGCGTCAATACGG
GATAATACCGCGCCACATAGCAGAACTTTAAAAGTGCTCATCATTGGAAAACGTTCTTCGGGGCGAAAAC
TCTCAAGGATCTTACCGCTGTTGAGATCCAGTTCGATGTAACCCACTCGTGCACCCAACTGATCTTCAGC
ATCTTTTACTTTCACCAGCGTTTCTGGGTGAGCAAAAACAGGAAGGCAAAATGCCGCAAAAAAGGGAATA
AGGGCGACACGGAAATGTTGAATACTCATACTCTTCCTTTTTCAATATTATTGAAGCATTTATCAGGGTT
ATTGTCTCATGAGCGGATACATATTTGAATGTATTTAGAAAAATAAACAAATAGGGGTTCCGCGCACATT
TCCCCGAAAAGTGCCACCTGACGTCTAAGAAACCATTATTATCATGACATTAACCTATAAAAATAGGCGT
ATCACGAGGCCCTTTCGTCTCGCGCGTTTCGGTGATGACGGTGAAAACCTCTGACACATGCAGCTCCCGG
AGACGGTCACAGCTTGTCTGTAAGCGGATGCCGGGAGCAGACAAGCCCGTCAGGGCGCGTCAGCGGGTGT
TGGCGGGTGTCGGGGCTGGCTTAACTATGCGGCATCAGAGCAGATTGTACTGAGAGTGCACCATTCGACG
CTCTCCCTTATGCGACTCCTGCATTAGGAAGCAGCCCAGTAGTAGGTTGAGGCCGTTGAGCACCGCCGCC
GCAAGGAATGGTGCATGCAAGGAGATGGCGCCCAACAGTCCCCCGGCCACGGGGCCTGCCACCATACCCA
CGCCGAAACAAGCGCTCATGAGCCCGAAGTGGCGAGCCCGATCTTCCCCATCGGTGATGTCGGCGATATA
GGCGCCAGCAACCGCACCTGTGGCGCCGGTGATGCCGGCCACGATGCGTCCGGCGTAGAGGATCTGGCTA
GCGATGACCCTGCTGATTGGTTCGCTGACCATTTCCGGGTGCGGGACGGCGTTACCAGAAACTCAGAAGG
TTCGTCCAACCAAACCGACTCTGACGGCAGTTTACGAGAGAGATGATAGGGTCTGCTTCAGTAAGCCAGA
TGCTACACAATTAGGCTTGTACATATTGTCGTTAGAACGCGGCTACAATTAATACATAACCTTATGTATC
ATACACATACGATTTAGGTGACACTATAGAATACACGGAATTAATTCTAG
Features (pLannotate 1.2.2; 29 found; start..end, strand, type, name):
    186..434     +  enhancer       CMV enhancer (fragment): human cytomegalovirus immediate early enhancer
    436..557     +  promoter       chicken β-actin promoter (fragment): No description available
    684..819     +  intron         hybrid intron (fragment): hybrid between chicken β-actin (CBA) and minute virus of mice (MMV) introns (Gray et al., 2011)
    908..1038    +  intron         chimeric intron (fragment): chimera between introns from chicken β-actin and rabbit β-globin
   1092..1109    +  misc_feature   MCS (fragment): pUC18/19 multiple cloning site
   1116..1149    +  protein_bind   lox2272: Cre-mediated recombination occurs in the 8-bp core sequence (GGATACTT). lox2272 sites are compatible with each other, but incompatible with loxP or loxN sites (Lee and Saito, 1988). Cre recombinase
   1150..1199    -  intron         β-globin intron (fragment): internally truncated intron from human β-globin
   1200..1233    +  protein_bind   loxP: Cre-mediated recombination occurs in the 8-bp core sequence (GCATACAT). Cre recombinase
   1254..2678    -  CDS            tdTomato: tdTomato is a basic (constitutively fluorescent) orange fluorescent protein published in 2004, derived from Discosoma sp.. It is reported to be a somewhat slowly-maturing tandem dimer with low acid sensitivity.
   2697..3746    -  CDS            ChrimsonR: red light-drivable channelrhodopsin from Chlamydomonas noctigama (Klapoetke et al., 2014) K176R mutant with accelerated closing kinetics
   3778..3811    -  protein_bind   lox2272: Cre-mediated recombination occurs in the 8-bp core sequence (GGATACTT). lox2272 sites are compatible with each other, but incompatible with loxP or loxN sites (Lee and Saito, 1988). Cre recombinase
   3812..3861    -  intron         β-globin intron (fragment): internally truncated intron from human β-globin
   3862..3895    -  protein_bind   loxP: Cre-mediated recombination occurs in the 8-bp core sequence (GCATACAT). Cre recombinase
   3896..3920    +  misc_feature   MCS (fragment): pBluescript multiple cloning site
   3920..4508    +  misc_feature   WPRE: woodchuck hepatitis virus posttranscriptional regulatory element
   4541..4765    +  polyA_signal   bGH poly(A) signal: bovine growth hormone polyadenylation signal
   4769..4790    +  promoter       SV40 promoter (fragment): SV40 enhancer and early promoter
   4851..4942    +  repeat_region  AAV2 ITR (fragment): inverted terminal repeat of adeno-associated virus serotype 2 inverted
   4942..4971    -  repeat_region  AAV2 ITR (fragment): inverted terminal repeat of adeno-associated virus serotype 2 inverted
   4975..5304    -  promoter       SV40 promoter: SV40 enhancer and early promoter
   5311..5367    -  CDS            lacI (fragment): lac repressor; lacI; The lac repressor binds to the lac operator to inhibit transcription in E. coli. This inhibition can be relieved by adding lactose or isopropyl-β-D-thiogalactopyranoside (IPTG).
   5550..6138    -  rep_origin     ori: high-copy-number ColE1/pMB1/pBR322/pUC origin of replication
   6309..7169    -  CDS            AmpR: β-lactamase; bla; confers resistance to ampicillin, carbenicillin, and related antibiotics
   7170..7274    -  promoter       AmpR promoter: bla
   7369..7404    +  CDS            rop (fragment): Rop protein, which maintains plasmids at low copy number; rop
   7506..7554    +  misc_feature   bom (fragment): basis of mobility region from pBR322
   7555..7834    -  CDS            TcR (fragment): tetracycline efflux protein; tet; confers resistance to tetracycline
   8062..8080    +  promoter       SP6 promoter: promoter for bacteriophage SP6 RNA polymerase
   8099..130     -  repeat_region  AAV2 ITR (fragment) (across the origin): inverted terminal repeat of adeno-associated virus serotype 2 inverted
