[The description below was written by a language model from this plasmid's Addgene catalogue record and pLannotate feature annotations shown in this document.]
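Description:
pAAV-CAG-FLEX-Chrimson-TdTomato is an AAV transfer plasmid for Cre-dependent mammalian expression of a red-light-activated channelrhodopsin fused to a fluorescent reporter. It is propagated in E. coli as a high-copy plasmid through a ColE1/pUC-type origin, with ampicillin selection from the AmpR (β-lactamase) cassette. The backbone also carries non-functional remnants of pBR322-derived elements (rop, bom, TcR and lacI fragments), an SV40 promoter and an SP6 promoter. AAV2 inverted terminal repeats, annotated as fragments, flank the expression cassette and allow it to be packaged into recombinant AAV particles. A recombination-deficient growth strain is listed, consistent with the instability of ITRs.

The payload is driven by the CAG promoter, annotated as a CMV enhancer, a chicken β-actin promoter and chimeric intron segments. Downstream, the opsin–tdTomato coding sequence sits in the antisense orientation between paired lox2272 and loxP sites arranged in opposing orientations (a FLEX/DIO switch). Without Cre, the reading frame is inverted and not expressed. In Cre-expressing cells, recombination flips the cassette into the sense orientation and then excises one site of each pair, locking it in place. A WPRE and bGH polyadenylation signal follow to enhance transcript stability and processing.

The record contains two discrepancies. The purpose field describes an mCherry tag, but the name, tag field and sequence annotation all indicate a C-terminal tdTomato fusion. The insert is listed as Chrimson, whereas the annotation matches ChrimsonR, the K176R variant with faster closing kinetics. The construct is intended for optogenetic activation and fluorescent labelling of genetically defined, Cre-expressing neuronal populations and their projections.
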