Addgene plasmid #209202: pAAV-CAG-FLEX-Chrimson-TdTomato
Purpose: Cre-dependent expression of mCherry-tagged Chrimson; Optogenetics
Depositing lab: Larry Zweifel. Depositing organization: University of Washington. Publication: Anatomic resolution of neurotransmitter-specific projections to the VTA reveals diversity of GABAergic inputs. Soden ME, Chung AS, Cuevas B, Resnick JM, Awatramani R, Zweifel LS. Nat Neurosci. 2020 Aug;23(8):968-980. doi: 10.1038/s41593-020-0657-z. Epub 2020 Jun 15. PubMed 32541962.
Backbone
  Vector backbone: pAAV
  Vector type: Mammalian Expression, AAV
Growth in bacteria
  Bacterial resistance: Ampicillin, 100 μg/mL
  Growth temperature: 37°C
  Growth strain: NEB Stable
  Copy number: High Copy
Gene/Insert
  Gene/Insert name: Chrimson
  Species: other
  Promoter: CAG
  Tag / fusion protein: tdTomato (C terminal on insert)
  Cloning method: Restriction Enzyme; 5′ cloning site Unknown (unknown if destroyed); 3′ cloning site Unknown (unknown if destroyed)
Terms and licenses: Academic/Nonprofit Terms; Industry Terms: Not Available to Industry
How to cite: pAAV-CAG-FLEX-Chrimson-TdTomato was a gift from Larry Zweifel (Addgene plasmid # 209202 ; http://n2t.net/addgene:209202 ; RRID:Addgene_209202)
