>Addgene plasmid #209202 | pAAV-CAG-FLEX-Chrimson-TdTomato | depositor partial sequence | sequence record 407981 | Chrimson
ATGGCTGAGCTGATCAGCAGCGCCACCAGATCTCTGTTTGCCGCCGGAGGCATCAACCCTTGGCCTAACC
CCTACCACCACGAGGACATGGGCTGTGGAGGAATGACACCTACAGGCGAGTGCTTCAGCACCGAGTGGTG
GTGTGACCCTTCTTACGGACTGAGCGACGCCGGATACGGATATTGCTTCGTGGAGGCCACAGGCGGCTAC
CTGGTCGTGGGAGTGGAGAAGAAGCAGGCTTGGCTGCACAGCAGAGGCACACCAGGAGAAAAGATCGGCG
CCCAGGTCTGCCAGTGGATTGCTTTCAGCATCGCCATCGCCCTGCTGACATTCTACGGCTTCAGCGCCTG
GAAGGCCACTTGCGGTTGGGAGGAGGTCTACGTCTGTTGCGTCGAGGTGCTGTTCGTGACCCTGGAGATC
TTCAAGGAGTTCAGCAGCCCCGCCACAGTGTACCTGTCTACCGGCAACCACGCCTATTGCCTGCGCTACT
TCGAGTGGCTGCTGTCTTGCCCCGTGATCCTGATCAGACTGAGCAACCTGAGCGGCCTGAAGAACGACTA
CAGCAAGCGGACCATGGGCCTGATCGTGTCTTGCGTGGGAATGATCGTGTTCGGCATGGCCGCAGGACTG
GCTACCGATTGGCTCAAGTGGCTGCTGTATATCGTGTCTTGCATCTACGGCGGCTACATGTACTTCCAGG
CCGCCAAGTGCTACGTGGAAGCCAACCACAGCGTGCCTAAAGGCCATTGCCGCATGGTCGTGAAGCTGAT
GGCCTACGCTTACTTCGCCTCTTGGGGCAGCTACCCAATCCTCTGGGCAGTGGGACCAGAAGGACTGCTG
AAGCTGAGCCCTTACGCCAACAGCATCGGCCACAGCATCTGCGACATCATCGCCAAGGAGTTTTGGACCT
TCCTGGCCCACCACCTGAGGATCAAGATCCACGAGCACATCCTGATCCACGGCGACATCCGGAAGACCAC
CAAGATGGAGATCGGAGGCGAGGAGGTGGAAGTGGAAGAGTTCGTGGAGGAGGAGGACGAGGACACAGTG
