>Addgene plasmid #209202 | pAAV-CAG-FLEX-Chrimson-TdTomato | depositor partial sequence | sequence record 407982 | tdTomato
GCGGCACCGGTAGTAGCAGTGAGTAAGGGCGAGGAAGTGATCAAAGAGTTCATGCGGTTTAAGGTGAGAA
TGGAAGGAAGCATGAACGGCCACGAGTTCGAAATTGAGGGAGAAGGAGAGGGACGGCCCTACGAGGGCAC
CCAGACAGCCAAGCTGAAAGTGACAAAGGGCGGGCCTCTGCCATTCGCTTGGGACATCCTGAGCCCACAG
TTTATGTACGGCTCCAAGGCCTATGTGAAACATCCAGCTGACATTCCCGATTATAAGAAACTGAGCTTCC
CCGAGGGGTTTAAGTGGGAAAGAGTGATGAACTTCGAGGACGGAGGCCTGGTGACTGTGACCCAGGACAG
CTCCCTGCAGGATGGGACCCTGATCTACAAGGTGAAAATGAGAGGGACAAATTTTCCCCCTGATGGACCT
GTGATGCAGAAGAAAACTATGGGATGGGAGGCCTCCACCGAAAGGCTGTATCCACGCGACGGGGTGCTGA
AAGGAGAAATCCACCAGGCTCTGAAGCTGAAAGATGGGGGACATTACCTGGTGGAGTTCAAGACAATCTA
CATGGCCAAGAAACCTGTGCAGCTGCCAGGCTACTATTACGTGGACACAAAACTGGATATCACTTCACAC
AACGAGGACTACACTATTGTGGAGCAGTATGAACGGAGCGAGGGGAGACACCATCTGTTCCTGGGCCATG
GGACTGGAAGTACCGGCTCAGGGTCTAGTGGAACCGCCTCAAGCGAGGATAACAATATGGCTGTGATCAA
AGAGTTCATGAGGTTTAAGGTGCGCATGGAGGGCAGCATGAATGGGCACGAATTTGAGATTGAAGGAGAG
GGCGAAGGGAGGCCTTACGAGGGCACACAGACTGCCAAGCTGAAAGTGACCAAGGGAGGACCACTGCCTT
TCGCTTGGGATATCCTGTCTCCTCAGTTTATGTACGGAAGTAAGGCCTATGTCAAGCATCCCGCTGACAT
TCCTGATTACAAGAAACTGTCTTTCCCAGAGGGCTTTAAGTGGGAGAGAGTGATGAATTTTGAAGATGGA
GGCCTGGTGACCGTGACACAGGACTCCTCTCTGCAGGATGGCACTCTGATCTACAAAGTCAAAATGCGCG
GCACCAATTTTCCACCCGATGGGCCCGTGATGCAGAAGAAAACAATGGGGTGGGAGGCCAGCACTGAACG
GCTGTATCCTAGAGACGGAGTGCTGAAGGGCGAAATCCACCAGGCCCTGAAGCTGAAAGACGGCGGCCAC
TACCTGGTGGAGTTCAAAACCATCTACATGGCCAAGAAACCAGTGCAGCTGCCCGGCTATTACTATGTGG
ACACCAAGCTGGATATCACATCCCACAATGAAGACTACACCATTGTGGAACAGTATGAGAGGTCTGAAGG
ACGCCACCATCTGTTTCTGTACGGCATGGATGAGCTGTATAAGTAA
